>Addgene plasmid #128815 | pFSW Doc2beta D303N mutant | addgene full sequence | sequence record 256274 | Addgene NGS Result
GTGATGCGGTTTTGGCAGTACATCAATGGGCGTGGATAGCGGTTTGACTCACGGGGATTTCCAAGTCTCC
ACCCCATTGACGTCAATGGGAGTTTGTTTTGGCACCAAAATCAACGGGACTTTCCAAAATGTCGTAACAA
CTCCGCCCCATTGACGCAAATGGGCGGTAGGCGTGTACGGTGGGAGGTCTATATAAGCAGCGCGTTTTGC
CTGTACTGGGTCTCTCTGGTTAGACCAGATCTGAGCCTGGGAGCTCTCTGGCTAACTAGGGAACCCACTG
CTTAAGCCTCAATAAAGCTTGCCTTGAGTGCTTCAAGTAGTGTGTGCCCGTCTGTTGTGTGACTCTGGTA
ACTAGAGATCCCTCAGACCCTTTTAGTCAGTGTGGAAAATCTCTAGCAGTGGCGCCCGAACAGGGACTTG
AAAGCGAAAGGGAAACCAGAGGAGCTCTCTCGACGCAGGACTCGGCTTGCTGAAGCGCGCACGGCAAGAG
GCGAGGGGCGGCGACTGGTGAGTACGCCAAAAATTTTGACTAGCGGAGGCTAGAAGGAGAGAGATGGGTG
CGAGAGCGTCAGTATTAAGCGGGGGAGAATTAGATCGCGATGGGAAAAAATTCGGTTAAGGCCAGGGGGA
AAGAAAAAATATAAATTAAAACATATAGTATGGGCAAGCAGGGAGCTAGAACGATTCGCAGTTAATCCTG
GCCTGTTAGAAACATCAGAAGGCTGTAGACAAATACTGGGACAGCTACAACCATCCCTTCAGACAGGATC
AGAAGAACTTAGATCATTATATAATACAGTAGCAACCCTCTATTGTGTGCATCAAAGGATAGAGATAAAA
GACACCAAGGAAGCTTTAGACAAGATAGAGGAAGAGCAAAACAAAAGTAAGACCACCGCACAGCAAGCGG
CCGCTGATCTTCAGACCTGGAGGAGGAGATATGAGGGACAATTGGAGAAGTGAATTATATAAATATAAAG
TAGTAAAAATTGAACCATTAGGAGTAGCACCCACCAAGGCAAAGAGAAGAGTGGTGCAGAGAGAAAAAAG
AGCAGTGGGAATAGGAGCTTTGTTCCTTGGGTTCTTGGGAGCAGCAGGAAGCACTATGGGCGCAGCGTCA
ATGACGCTGACGGTACAGGCCAGACAATTATTGTCTGGTATAGTGCAGCAGCAGAACAATTTGCTGAGGG
CTATTGAGGCGCAACAGCATCTGTTGCAACTCACAGTCTGGGGCATCAAGCAGCTCCAGGCAAGAATCCT
GGCTGTGGAAAGATACCTAAAGGATCAACAGCTCCTGGGGATTTGGGGTTGCTCTGGAAAACTCATTTGC
ACCACTGCTGTGCCTTGGAATGCTAGTTGGAGTAATAAATCTCTGGAACAGATTTGGAATCACACGACCT
GGATGGAGTGGGACAGAGAAATTAACAATTACACAAGCTTAATACACTCCTTAATTGAAGAATCGCAAAA
CCAGCAAGAAAAGAATGAACAAGAATTATTGGAATTAGATAAATGGGCAAGTTTGTGGAATTGGTTTAAC
ATAACAAATTGGCTGTGGTATATAAAATTATTCATAATGATAGTAGGAGGCTTGGTAGGTTTAAGAATAG
TTTTTGCTGTACTTTCTATAGTGAATAGAGTTAGGCAGGGATATTCACCATTATCGTTTCAGACCCACCT
CCCAACCCCGAGGGGACCCGACAGGCCCGAAGGAATAGAAGAAGAAGGTGGAGAGAGAGACAGAGACAGA
TCCATTCGATTAGTGAACGGATCGGCACTGCGTGCGCCAATTCTGCAGACAAATGGCAGTATTCATCCAC
AATTTTAAAAGAAAAGGGGGGATTGGGGGGTACAGTGCAGGGGAAAGAATAGTAGACATAATAGCAACAG
ACATACAAACTAAAGAATTACAAAAACAAATTACAAAAATTCAAAATTTTCGGGTTTATTACAGGGACAG
CAGAGATCCAGTTTGGTTAATTAAAGTGCAAGTGGTTTTAGGACCAGGATGAGGCGGGGTGGGGGTGCCT
ACCTGACGACCGACCCCGACCCACTGGACAAGCACCCAACCCCCATTCCCCAAATTGCGCATCCCCTATC
AGAGAGGGGGAGGGGAAACAGGATGCGGCGAGGCGCGTGCGCACTGCCAGCTTCAGCACCGCGGACAGTG
CCTTCGCCCCCGCCTGGCGGCGCGCGCCACCGCCGCCTCAGCACTGAAGGCGCGCTGACGTCACTCGCCG
GTCCCCCGTAAACTCCCCTTCCCGGCCACCTTGGTCGCGTCCGCGCCGCCGCCGGCCCAGCCGGACCGCA
CCACGCGAGGCGCGAGATAGGGGGGCACGGGCGCGACCATCTGCGCTGCGGCGCCGGCGACTCAGCGCTG
CCTCAGTCTGCGGTGGGCAGCGGAGGAGTCGTGTCGTGCCTGAGAGCGCAGGTACGGCTAGGCCACCATG
ACCCTCCGAAGACGTGGAGAGAAGGCTACAATCAGCATCCAAGAGCATATGGCAATCGACGTGTGTCCTG
GACCTATCCGACCTATCAAGCAGATCTCCGATTACTTCCCACGATTCCCTCGTGGACTCCCACCAACAGC
TGCACCACGTGCTTCAGCACCTCCAGACGCTCCTGCACGATCGCCAGCAGCTACCGCAGGTCCTCGTAGC
CCCTCCGACGGAGCACGCGACGACGACGAAGATGTGGACCAGCTCTTCGGAGCCTACGGTGCCAGCCCAG
GCCCCAGCCCCGGACCCAGCCCCGTGAGGCCGCCGGCCAAGCCCCCCGAGGACGAACCGGACGCCGACGG
CTACGAGTCAGACGACTGCACCGCCCTGGGTACACTGGACTTCAGTCTGCTCTATGACCAGGAGAACAAC
GCACTGCACTGCACCATCAGCAAAGCCAAGGGCCTGAAGCCGATGGATCACAATGGACTGGCTGATCCCT
ACGTCAAACTACACTTGCTGCCTGGAGCCAGCAAGGCAAATAAGCTCAGAACAAAAACCCTACGGAACAC
TCTGAACCCCTCCTGGAACGAGACCCTCACCTATTACGGGATCACGGATGAGGACATGATCCGAAAGACC
CTGAGGATCTCCGTGTGTGACGAGGACAAATTCCGCCACAACGAGTTCATCGGAGAGACTCGAGTGCCCC
TGAAGAAGCTGAAACCCAACCACACCAAGACATTCAGCATCTGCCTGGAGAAGCAGCTGCCGGTGGACAA
GGCAGAGGACAAGTCCCTGGAGGAGCGTGGCCGCATCCTCATCTCTCTCAAGTACAGCTCACAGAAGCAG
GGCCTGCTGGTGGGCATCGTTCGCTGCGCACACCTGGCGGCCATGGATGCTAACGGCTACTCAAACCCCT
ACGTGAAAACATATCTGAAACCAGATGTAGACAAGAAATCCAAGCATAAGACCGCAGTCAAGAAGAAAAC
ACTAAACCCTGAATTCAATGAGGAGTTCTGTTACGAGATCAAGCATGGAGACCTAGCCAAAAAGACCCTG
GAGGTCACTGTCTGGGACTATGATATTGGAAAATCCAATGATTTCATCGGTGGGGTGGTTCTGGGCATCA
ATGCCAAGGGTGAGCGCCTGAAGCACTGGTTTGACTGTCTGAAGAACAAGGACAAGAGGATTGAGCGTTG
GCACACGCTCACCAATGAGATCCCAGGGGCTGTACTCAGCGACTAGGAATTCCCCCTCTCCCTCCCCCCC
CTAACGTTACTGGCCGAAGCCGCTTGGAATAAGGCCGGTGTGCGTTTGTCTATATGTTATTTTCCACCAT
ATTGCCGTCTTTTGGCAATGTGAGGGCCCGGAAACCTGGCCCTGTCTTCTTGACGAGCATTCCTAGGGGT
CTTTCCCCTCTCGCCAAAGGAATGCAAGGTCTGTTGAATGTCGTGAAGGAAGCAGTTCCTCTGGAAGCTT
CTTGAAGACAAACAACGTCTGTAGCGACCCTTTGCAGGCAGCGGAACCCCCCACCTGGCGACAGGTGCCT
CTGCGGCCAAAAGCCACGTGTATAAGATACACCTGCAAAGGCGGCACAACCCCAGTGCCACGTTGTGAGT
TGGATAGTTGTGGAAAGAGTCAAATGGCTCTCCTCAAGCGTATTCAACAAGGGGCTGAAGGATGCCCAGA
AGGTACCCCATTGTATGGGATCTGATCTGGGGCCTCGGTACACATGCTTTACATGTGTTTAGTCGAGGTT
AAAAAAACGTCTAGGCCCCCCGAACCACGGGGACGTGGTTTTCCTTTGAAAAACACGATGATAATATGGT
GAGCAAGGGCGAGGAGCTGTTCACCGGGGTGGTGCCCATCCTGGTCGAGCTGGACGGCGACGTAAACGGC
CACAAGTTCAGCGTGTCCGGCGAGGGCGAGGGCGATGCCACCTACGGCAAGCTGACCCTGAAGTTCATCT
GCACCACCGGCAAGCTGCCCGTGCCCTGGCCCACCCTCGTGACCACCCTGACCTACGGCGTGCAGTGCTT
CAGCCGCTACCCCGACCACATGAAGCAGCACGACTTCTTCAAGTCCGCCATGCCCGAAGGCTACGTCCAG
GAGCGCACCATCTTCTTCAAGGACGACGGCAACTACAAGACCCGCGCCGAGGTGAAGTTCGAGGGCGACA
CCCTGGTGAACCGCATCGAGCTGAAGGGCATCGACTTCAAGGAGGACGGCAACATCCTGGGGCACAAGCT
GGAGTACAACTACAACAGCCACAACGTCTATATCATGGCCGACAAGCAGAAGAACGGCATCAAGGTGAAC
TTCAAGATCCGCCACAACATCGAGGACGGCAGCGTGCAGCTCGCCGACCACTACCAGCAGAACACCCCCA
TCGGCGACGGCCCCGTGCTGCTGCCCGACAACCACTACCTGAGCACCCAGTCCGCCCTGAGCAAAGACCC
CAACGAGAAGCGCGATCACATGGTCCTGCTGGAGTTCGTGACCGCCGCCGGGATCACTCTCGGCATGGAC
GAGCTGTACAAGTAAAATTCGATATCAAGCTTATCGATAATCAACCTCTGGATTACAAAATTTGTGAAAG
ATTGACTGGTATTCTTAACTATGTTGCTCCTTTTACGCTATGTGGATACGCTGCTTTAATGCCTTTGTAT
CATGCTATTGCTTCCCGTATGGCTTTCATTTTCTCCTCCTTGTATAAATCCTGGTTGCTGTCTCTTTATG
AGGAGTTGTGGCCCGTTGTCAGGCAACGTGGCGTGGTGTGCACTGTGTTTGCTGACGCAACCCCCACTGG
TTGGGGCATTGCCACCACCTGTCAGCTCCTTTCCGGGACTTTCGCTTTCCCCCTCCCTATTGCCACGGCG
GAACTCATCGCCGCCTGCCTTGCCCGCTGCTGGACAGGGGCTCGGCTGTTGGGCACTGACAATTCCGTGG
TGTTGTCGGGGAAATCATCGTCCTTTCCTTGGCTGCTCGCCTGTGTTGCCACCTGGATTCTGCGCGGGAC
GTCCTTCTGCTACGTCCCTTCGGCCCTCAATCCAGCGGACCTTCCTTCCCGCGGCCTGCTGCCGGCTCTG
CGGCCTCTTCCGCGTCTTCGCCTTCGCCCTCAGACGAGTCGGATCTCCCTTTGGGCCGCCTCCCCGCATC
GATACCGTCGACCTCGAGACCTAGAAAAACATGGAGCAATCACAAGTAGCAATACAGCAGCTACCAATGC
TGATTGTGCCTGGCTAGAAGCACAAGAGGAGGAGGAGGTGGGTTTTCCAGTCACACCTCAGGTACCTTTA
AGACCAATGACTTACAAGGCAGCTGTAGATCTTAGCCACTTTTTAAAAGAAAAGGGGGGACTGGAAGGGC
TAATTCACTCCCAACGAAGACAAGATATCCTTGATCTGTGGATCTACCACACACAAGGCTACTTCCCTGA
TTGGCAGAACTACACACCAGGGCCAGGGATCAGATATCCACTGACCTTTGGATGGTGCTACAAGCTAGTA
CCAGTTGAGCAAGAGAAGGTAGAAGAAGCCAATGAAGGAGAGAACACCCGCTTGTTACACCCTGTGAGCC
TGCATGGGATGGATGACCCGGAGAGAGAAGTATTAGAGTGGAGGTTTGACAGCCGCCTAGCATTTCATCA
CATGGCCCGAGAGCTGCATCCGGACTGTACTGGGTCTCTCTGGTTAGACCAGATCTGAGCCTGGGAGCTC
TCTGGCTAACTAGGGAACCCACTGCTTAAGCCTCAATAAAGCTTGCCTTGAGTGCTTCAAGTAGTGTGTG
CCCGTCTGTTGTGTGACTCTGGTAACTAGAGATCCCTCAGACCCTTTTAGTCAGTGTGGAAAATCTCTAG
CAGGGCCCGTTTAAACCCGCTGATCAGCCTCGACTGTGCCTTCTAGTTGCCAGCCATCTGTTGTTTGCCC
CTCCCCCGTGCCTTCCTTGACCCTGGAAGGTGCCACTCCCACTGTCCTTTCCTAATAAAATGAGGAAATT
GCATCGCATTGTCTGAGTAGGTGTCATTCTATTCTGGGGGGTGGGGTGGGGCAGGACAGCAAGGGGGAGG
ATTGGGAAGACAATAGCAGGCATGCTGGGGATGCGGTGGGCTCTATGGCTTCTGAGGCGGAAAGAACCAG
CTGGGGCTCTAGGGGGTATCCCC
[124 nt withheld, positions 6604-6727]
C
[91 nt withheld, positions 6729-6819]
A
[49 nt withheld, positions 6821-6869]
CCTTTGACGTTGGAGTCCACGTTCTTT
[37 nt withheld, positions 6897-6933]
ACCCTATCTCGGTCTATTCTTTTGATTTATAAGGGATTTTGCCGATTTCGGCCTATTGGTTAAAAAATGA
GCTGATTTAACAAAAATTTAACGCGAATTAATTCTGTGGAATGTGTGTCAGTTAGGGTGTGGAAAGTCCC
CAGGCTCCCCAGCAGGCAGAAGTATGCAAAGCATGCATCTCAATTAGTCAGCAACCAGGTGTGGAAAGTC
CCCAGGCTCCCCAGCAGGCAGAAGTATGCAAAGCATGCATCTCAATTAGTCAGCAACCATAGTCCCGCCC
CTAACTCCGCCCATCCCGCCCCTAACTCCGCCCAGTTCCGCCCATTCTCCGCCCCATGGCTGACTAATTT
TTTTTATTTATGCAGAGGCCGAGGCCGCCTCTGCCTCTGAGCTATTCCAGAAGTAGTGAGGAGGCTTTTT
TGGAGGCCTAGGCTTTTGCAAAAAGCTCCCGGGAGCTTGTATATCCATTTTCGGATCTGATCAGCACGTG
TTGACAATTAATCATCGGCATAGTATATCGGCATAGTATAATACGACAAGGTGAGGAACTAAACCATGGC
CAAGTTGACCAGTGCCGTTCCGGTGCTCACCGCGCGCGACGTCGCCGGAGCGGTCGAGTTCTGGACCGAC
CGGCTCGGGTTCTCCCGGGACTTCGTGGAGGACGACTTCGCCGGTGTGGTCCGGGACGACGTGACCCTGT
TCATCAGCGCGGTCCAGGACCAGGTGGTGCCGGACAACACCCTGGCCTGGGTGTGGGTGCGCGGCCTGGA
CGAGCTGTACGCCGAGTGGTCGGAGGTCGTGTCCACGAACTTCCGGGACGCCTCCGGGCCGGCCATGACC
GAGATCGGCGAGCAGCCGTGGGGGCGGGAGTTCGCCCTGCGCGACCCGGCCGGCAACTGCGTGCACTTCG
TGGCCGAGGAGCAGGACTGACACGTGCTACGAGATTTCGATTCCACCGCCGCCTTCTATGAAAGGTTGGG
CTTCGGAATCGTTTTCCGGGACGCCGGCTGGATGATCCTCCAGCGCGGGGATCTCATGCTGGAGTTCTTC
GCCCACCCCAACTTGTTTATTGCAGCTTATAATGGTTACAAATAAAGCAATAGCATCACAAATTTCACAA
ATAAAGCATTTTTTTCACTGCATTCTAGTTGTGGTTTGTCCAAACTCATCAATGTATCTTATCATGTCTG
TATACCGTCGACCTCTAGCTAGAGCTTGGCGTAATCATGGTCATAGCTGTTTCCTGTGTGAAATTGTTAT
CCGCTCACAATTCCACACAACATACGAGCCGGAAGCATAAAGTGTAAAGCCTGGGGTGCCTAATGAGTGA
GCTAACTCACATTAATTGCGTTGCGCTCACTGCCCGCTTTCCAGTCGGGAAACCTGTCGTGCCAGCTGCA
TTAATGAATCGGCCAACGCGCGGGGAGAGGCGGTTTGCGTATTGGGCGCTCTTCCGCTTCCTCGCTCACT
GACTCGCTGCGCTCGGTCGTTCGGCTGCGGCGAGCGGTATCAGCTCACTCAAAGGCGGTAATACGGTTAT
CCACAGAATCAGGGGATAACGCAGGAAAGAACATGTGAGCAAAAGGCCAGCAAAAGGCCAGGAACCGTAA
AAAGGCCGCGTTGCTGGCGTTTTTCCATAGGCTCCGCCCCCCTGACGAGCATCACAAAAATCGACGCTCA
AGTCAGAGGTGGCGAAACCCGACAGGACTATAAAGATACCAGGCGTTTCCCCCTGGAAGCTCCCTCGTGC
GCTCTCCTGTTCCGACCCTGCCGCTTACCGGATACCTGTCCGCCTTTCTCCCTTCGGGAAGCGTGGCGCT
TTCTCATAGCTCACGCTGTAGGTATCTCAGTTCGGTGTAGGTCGTTCGCTCCAAGCTGGGCTGTGTGCAC
GAACCCCCCGTTCAGCCCGACCGCTGCGCCTTATCCGGTAACTATCGTCTTGAGTCCAACCCGGTAAGAC
ACGACTTATCGCCACTGGCAGCAGCCACTGGTAACAGGATTAGCAGAGCGAGGTATGTAGGCGGTGCTAC
AGAGTTCTTGAAGTGGTGGCCTAACTACGGCTACACTAGAAGAACAGTATTTGGTATCTGCGCTCTGCTG
AAGCCAGTTACCTTCGGAAAAAGAGTTGGTAGCTCTTGATCCGGCAAACAAACCACCGCTGGTAGCGGTG
GTTTTTTTGTTTGCAAGCAGCAGATTACGCGCAGAAAAAAAGGATCTCAAGAAGATCCTTTGATCTTTTC
TACGGGGTCTGACGCTCAGTGGAACGAAAACTCACGTTAAGGGATTTTGGTCATGAGATTATCAAAAAGG
ATCTTCACCTAGATCCTTTTAAATTAAAAATGAAGTTTTAAATCAATCTAAAGTATATATGAGTAAACTT
GGTCTGACAGTTACCAATGCTTAATCAGTGAGGCACCTATCTCAGCGATCTGTCTATTTCGTTCATCCAT
AGTTGCCTGACTCCCCGTCGTGTAGATAACTACGATACGGGAGGGCTTACCATCTGGCCCCAGTGCTGCA
ATGATACCGCGAGACCCACGCTCACCGGCTCCAGATTTATCAGCAATAAACCAGCCAGCCGGAAGGGCCG
AGCGCAGAAGTGGTCCTGCAACTTTATCCGCCTCCATCCAGTCTATTAATTGTTGCCGGGAAGCTAGAGT
AAGTAGTTCGCCAGTTAATAGTTTGCGCAACGTTGTTGCCATTGCTACAGGCATCGTGGTGTCACGCTCG
TCGTTTGGTATGGCTTCATTCAGCTCCGGTTCCCAACGATCAAGGCGAGTTACATGATCCCCCATGTTGT
GCAAAAAAGCGGTTAGCTCCTTCGGTCCTCCGATCGTTGTCAGAAGTAAGTTGGCCGCAGTGTTATCACT
CATGGTTATGGCAGCACTGCATAATTCTCTTACTGTCATGCCATCCGTAAGATGCTTTTCTGTGACTGGT
GAGTACTCAACCAAGTCATTCTGAGAATAGTGTATGCGGCGACCGAGTTGCTCTTGCCCGGCGTCAATAC
GGGATAATACCGCGCCACATAGCAGAACTTTAAAAGTGCTCATCATTGGAAAACGTTCTTCGGGGCGAAA
ACTCTCAAGGATCTTACCGCTGTTGAGATCCAGTTCGATGTAACCCACTCGTGCACCCAACTGATCTTCA
GCATCTTTTACTTTCACCAGCGTTTCTGGGTGAGCAAAAACAGGAAGGCAAAATGCCGCAAAAAAGGGAA
TAAGGGCGACACGGAAATGTTGAATACTCATACTCTTCCTTTTTCAATATTATTGAAGCATTTATCAGGG
TTATTGTCTCATGAGCGGATACATATTTGAATGTATTTAGAAAAATAAACAAATAGGGGTTCCGCGCACA
TTTCCCCGAAAAGTGCCACCTGACGTCGACGGATCGGGAGATCTCCCGATCCCCTATGGTGCACTCTCAG
TACAATCTGCTCTGATGCCGCATAGTTAAGCCAGTATCTGCTCCCTGCTTGTGTGTTGGAGGTCGCTGAG
TAGTGCGCGAGCAAAATTTAAGCTACAACAAGGCAAGGCTTGACCGACAATTGCATGAAGAATCTGCTTA
GGGTTAGGCGTTTTGCGCTGCTTCGCGATGTACGGGCCAGATATACGCGTTGACATTGATTATTGACTAG
TTATTAATAGTAATCAATTACGGGGTCATTAGTTCATAGCCCATATATGGAGTTCCGCGTTACATAACTT
ACGGTAAATGGCCCGCCTGGCTGACCGCCCAACGACCCCCGCCCATTGACGTCAATAATGACGTATGTTC
CCATAGTAACGCCAATAGGGACTTTCCATTGACGTCAATGGGTGGAGTATTTACGGTAAACTGCCCACTT
GGCAGTACATCAAGTGTATCATATGCCAAGTACGCCCCCTATTGACGTCAATGACGGTAAATGGCCCGCC
TGGCATTATGCCCAGTACATGACCTTATGGGACTTTCCTACTTGGCAGTACATCTACGTATTAGTCATCG
CTATTACCATG
Features (pLannotate 1.2.2; 32 found; start..end, strand, type, name):
      1..200     +  promoter       CMV promoter: human cytomegalovirus (CMV) immediate early promoter
    218..398     +  LTR            5' LTR (truncated): truncated 5' long terminal repeat (LTR) from HIV-1
    445..570     +  misc_feature   HIV-1 Ψ: packaging signal of human immunodeficiency virus type 1
    554..917     +  CDS            HIV-1 gag (fragment): gag protein from human immunodeficiency virus 1; gag
   1063..1296    +  misc_feature   RRE: The Rev response element (RRE) of HIV-1 allows for Rev-dependent mRNA export from the nucleus to the cytoplasm.
   1673..1773    +  CDS            Rev (fragment): human immunodeficiency virus 1 (HIV-1) Rev protein; rev; enhances nuclear export of unspliced and incompletely spliced viral mRNAs
   1823..1940    +  misc_feature   cPPT/CTS: central polypurine tract and central termination sequence of HIV-1
   1985..2431    +  promoter       hSyn promoter: human synapsin I promoter; confers neuron-specific expression (Kügler et al., 2003)
   2448..3683    +  CDS            Doc2b: DOC2B_RAT - Experimental evidence at protein level: Swiss-Prot protein existence level 1. Calcium sensor which positively regulates SNARE-dependent fusion of vesicles with membranes. Binds phospholipids in a calcium- dependent manner and may act at the priming stage of fusion by modifying membrane curvature to stimulate fusion. Involved in calcium- triggered exocytosis in chromaffin cells and calcium-dependent spontaneous release of neurotransmitter in absence of action potentials in neuronal cells. Involved both in glucose-stimulated insulin secretion in pancreatic cells and insulin-dependent
   3693..4269    +  misc_feature   IRES2: internal ribosome entry site (IRES) of the encephalomyocarditis virus (EMCV)
   4266..4985    +  CDS            EGFP: the original enhanced GFP (Yang et al., 1996) mammalian codon-optimized
   4986..5009    +  misc_feature   MCS (fragment): pBluescript multiple cloning site
   5009..5597    +  misc_feature   WPRE: woodchuck hepatitis virus posttranscriptional regulatory element
   5534..6115    +  CDS            nef (fragment): NEF_HV1H2 - Experimental evidence at protein level: Swiss-Prot protein existence level 1. Extracellular Nef protein targets CD4(+) T-lymphocytes for apoptosis by interacting with CXCR4 surface receptors. From Human immunodeficiency virus type 1 group M subtype B (isolate HXB2) (HIV-1).
   6122..6302    +  LTR            5' LTR (truncated): truncated 5' long terminal repeat (LTR) from HIV-1
   6334..6558    +  polyA_signal   bGH poly(A) signal: bovine growth hormone polyadenylation signal
   6562..6583    +  promoter       SV40 promoter (fragment): SV40 enhancer and early promoter
   6604..7032    +  rep_origin     f1 ori (sequence partly withheld): f1 bacteriophage origin of replication; arrow indicates direction of (+) strand synthesis
   7046..7375    +  promoter       SV40 promoter: SV40 enhancer and early promoter
   7423..7470    +  promoter       EM7 promoter: synthetic bacterial promoter&nbsp
   7489..7863    +  CDS            BleoR: antibiotic-binding protein; Sh ble from Streptoalloteichus hindustanus; confers resistance to bleomycin, phleomycin, and Zeocin™
   7873..7998    +  CDS            ble (fragment): BLE_KLEPN - Experimental evidence at protein level: Swiss-Prot protein existence level 1. Binding protein with a strong affinity to the bleomycin family of antibiotics. Binds to CL990; an antimitotic-antibiotic compound. From Klebsiella pneumoniae.
   7993..8114    +  polyA_signal   SV40 poly(A) signal: SV40 polyadenylation signal
   8185..8207    -  protein_bind   lac operator (fragment): The lac repressor binds to the lac operator to inhibit transcription in E. coli. This inhibition can be relieved by adding lactose or isopropyl-β-D-thiogalactopyranoside (IPTG). lac repressor encoded by lacI
   8211..8241    -  promoter       lac promoter: promoter for the E. coli lac operon
   8256..8277    -  protein_bind   CAP binding site: CAP binding activates transcription in the presence of cAMP. E. coli catabolite activator protein
   8290..8382    -  CDS            lacI (fragment): lac repressor; lacI; The lac repressor binds to the lac operator to inhibit transcription in E. coli. This inhibition can be relieved by adding lactose or isopropyl-β-D-thiogalactopyranoside (IPTG).
   8565..9153    -  rep_origin     ori: high-copy-number ColE1/pMB1/pBR322/pUC origin of replication
   9324..10184   -  CDS            AmpR: β-lactamase; bla; confers resistance to ampicillin, carbenicillin, and related antibiotics
  10185..10289   -  promoter       AmpR promoter: bla
  10348..10400   -  misc_feature   bom (fragment): basis of mobility region from pBR322
  10555..10934   +  enhancer       CMV enhancer: human cytomegalovirus immediate early enhancer
