[The description below was written by a language model from this plasmid's Addgene catalogue record and pLannotate feature annotations shown in this document.]
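Description:
pFSW Doc2beta D303N mutant is an HIV-1-based lentiviral transfer plasmid built on the FUGW backbone, intended for producing virus that expresses a mutant form of rat Doc2beta (double C2 protein beta, Doc2b) in neurons. It is propagated in E. coli through a high-copy ColE1/pUC-type origin with ampicillin selection. The backbone also carries an f1 origin and an SV40/EM7-driven bleomycin/Zeocin resistance cassette lying outside the viral genome. The annotated sequence is about 10.9 kb, consistent with the stated backbone and insert sizes.

A CMV enhancer/promoter fused to a truncated 5' LTR drives transcription of the viral genomic RNA in packaging cells. This RNA includes the Ψ packaging signal with a gag fragment, the RRE for Rev-dependent nuclear export, and the cPPT/CTS element. Inside the vector, the human synapsin I promoter confers neuron-specific expression of a bicistronic transcript: the 1,236 bp Doc2b coding sequence carrying the D303N substitution, followed by an EMCV IRES and EGFP. EGFP is therefore translated as a separate protein that marks transduced cells, not as a fusion to Doc2beta. A WPRE downstream enhances transcript expression, and the cassette is closed by a truncated 3' LTR followed by a bGH polyadenylation signal.

Doc2b is annotated as a calcium sensor that promotes SNARE-dependent vesicle fusion and contributes to calcium-dependent spontaneous neurotransmitter release. The record does not state the functional consequence of D303N. The associated study concerns the calcium sensors regulating spontaneous release in excitatory and inhibitory neurons, which suggests the construct is used to express this mutant in neurons for such experiments.
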