Addgene plasmid #128815: pFSW Doc2beta D303N mutant
Purpose: To make virus expressing Doc2beta D303N mutant
Depositing lab: Edwin Chapman. Depositing organization: University of Wisconsin, Madison. Publication: Excitatory and Inhibitory Neurons Utilize Different Ca(2+) Sensors and Sources to Regulate Spontaneous Release. Courtney NA, Briguglio JS, Bradberry MM, Greer C, Chapman ER. Neuron. 2018 Jun 6;98(5):977-991.e5. doi: 10.1016/j.neuron.2018.04.022. Epub 2018 May 10. PubMed 29754754.
Backbone
  Vector backbone: FUGW
  Backbone size w/o insert (bp): 9698
  Vector type: Lentiviral
Growth in bacteria
  Bacterial resistance: Ampicillin, 100 μg/mL
  Growth temperature: 37°C
  Growth strain: NEB Stable
  Copy number: Unknown
Gene/Insert
  Gene/Insert name: Doc2beta (alt name: Double C2 protein beta)
  Species: R. norvegicus (rat)
  Insert size (bp): 1236
  Mutation: D303N
  Entrez Gene: Doc2b
  Promoter: hSyn (human synapsin I promoter)
  Tag / fusion protein: IRES-EGFP (C terminal on insert)
  Cloning method: Ligation Independent Cloning
Terms and licenses: Academic/Nonprofit Terms; Industry Terms: Not Available to Industry
How to cite: pFSW Doc2beta D303N mutant was a gift from Edwin Chapman (Addgene plasmid # 128815 ; http://n2t.net/addgene:128815 ; RRID:Addgene_128815)
